>Addgene plasmid #42327 | pRK5-p18G2A-HA | addgene partial sequence | sequence record 58004 | SV40pA-R 5'-GAAATTTGTGATGCTATTGC-3'
TTATAAGCTGCAATAAACAAGTTGGGCCATGGCGGCCAAGCTGGGGATCCTTATCATGCGTAGTCAGGCA
CATCATAGGGGTAACCTCCACCTCCTGCGGCCGCTGGGATCCCAAACTGTACAACCAGCTCCTCTTTTGC
GTCCACACGGATCTGAGAAAGTGCACTGTAGGCATAAGCAGCTATCCTGGAGACCTGCTGCAAATCAGAG
AACGGGATGGGCTCACTGGCCAGCACTTGGTGGGGCTGGCTGGTAAGAGACGGCAGCGGTGGCAGCTTCT
TCCAATGGGTCAGGCTGCTGCTCAGCACAGCCAAGCGGGTGCTGTACTGCCTGGCACGGTCCATGTACTC
ATGCTGCTCCATGCCCTGTGAGTCTGCAGCAGACACATCAATGATGTTGCTGGCTGTCTTGGCAAGGATG
GAAGAGAGCAGGGCCTGCTCATCAGTGCGAGCGGAAGGCAGGCTGTGGTAGTTGGGCTCGGCTCCATTGA
GAGCTTTGGTAGGGGGGCTGCTAGGGTCCAGCAGCAGCTTCCGCTCCTCTCGGTCCTGGTCCGAGTCCTC
GTTCTCGCTGCTGTAGCAGCACGCCATGGTGGCGTCGACGAATTCAATCGATAGAACCGAGGTGCAGTTG
GACCTGGGAGTGGACACCTGTGGAGAGAAAGGCAAAGTGGATGTTATTCTATAGTGTCACCTAAATCGTA
TGTGTATGATACATAAGGTTATGTATTAATTGTAGCCGCGTTCTAACGAAGCCAAGGGGGTGGGCCTATA
GACTCTATAGGCGGTACTTACGTCACTCTTGGCACGGGGAATCCGCGTTCCAATGCACCGTTCCCGGCCG
CGGAGGCTGGATCGGTCCCGGTGTCTTCTATGGAGGTCAAAACAGCGTGGATGGCGTCTCCAGGCGATCT
GACGGTTCACTAAACGAGCTCTGCTTATATAGACCTCCCACCGTA
