[The description below was written by a language model from this plasmid's Addgene catalogue record.]
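Description:
pRK5-p18G2A-HA is a mammalian expression plasmid built on the pRK5 backbone (about 4.7 kb without insert). It is propagated in E. coli under ampicillin selection. The record lists no mammalian selection marker, which fits a vector intended mainly for transient transfection, and no feature table is provided, so the origin of replication and other backbone elements are not itemised.

The insert is the human LAMTOR1 coding sequence, also known as p18, which encodes a late endosomal/lysosomal adaptor and a subunit of the Ragulator complex. It was cloned between EcoRI, which is retained, and HindIII, which was destroyed during cloning. Expression in mammalian cells is driven by the CMV promoter. An SP6 promoter upstream of the insert can support in vitro transcription and also serves as a sequencing primer site, and the use of an SV40 polyA reverse primer implies a downstream SV40 polyadenylation signal. The protein carries a C-terminal HA epitope tag for immunoblotting, immunoprecipitation or immunofluorescence, and placing the tag there leaves the N-terminus free.

The defining feature is the G2A substitution, which replaces the glycine at position 2. In general, an N-terminal glycine at this position is the acceptor site for myristoylation, so this type of mutant is expected to lose lipid modification and therefore membrane anchoring. The record itself does not state this rationale. The associated publication studies Ragulator as a guanine nucleotide exchange factor for the Rag GTPases in amino acid signalling to mTORC1. In that context the construct is plausibly a mislocalised or non-lysosomal control to compare with wild-type p18.
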