Addgene plasmid #42327: pRK5-p18G2A-HA
Depositing lab: David Sabatini. Depositing organization: Whitehead Institute for Biomedical Research. Publication: Ragulator Is a GEF for the Rag GTPases that Signal Amino Acid Levels to mTORC1. Bar-Peled L, Schweitzer LD, Zoncu R, Sabatini DM. Cell. 2012 Sep 14;150(6):1196-208. doi: 10.1016/j.cell.2012.07.032. PubMed 22980980.
Backbone
  Vector backbone: pRK5
  Backbone manufacturer: BD PharMingen
  Backbone size w/o insert (bp): 4661
  Vector type: Mammalian Expression
Growth in bacteria
  Bacterial resistance: Ampicillin, 100 μg/mL
  Growth temperature: 37°C
  Growth strain: DH5alpha
  Copy number: Unknown
Gene/Insert
  Gene/Insert name: p18 G2A (alt names: p18; LAMTOR1; late endosomal/lysosomal adaptor, MAPK and MTOR activator 1)
  Species: H. sapiens (human)
  Mutation: G2A
  GenBank ID: NM_017907.2 NP_060377.1
  Entrez Gene: LAMTOR1 (a.k.a. C11orf59, PDRO, Ragulator1, p18, p27RF-Rho)
  Promoter: CMV, SP6
  Tag / fusion protein: HA (C terminal on insert)
  Cloning method: Restriction Enzyme; 5′ cloning site EcoRI (not destroyed); 3′ cloning site HindIII (destroyed during cloning)
  Sequencing primers: 5′ Sp6; 3′ SV40pA-R
Terms and licenses: Academic/Nonprofit Terms; Industry Terms: Not Available to Industry
How to cite: pRK5-p18G2A-HA was a gift from David Sabatini (Addgene plasmid # 42327 ; http://n2t.net/addgene:42327 ; RRID:Addgene_42327)
